>Addgene plasmid #120511 | EF1a_MYC deltaCTD_P2A_Hygro_Barcode | addgene full sequence | sequence record 234934 | Addgene NGS Result
GTCGACGGATCGGGAGATCTCCCGATCCCCTATGGTGCACTCTCAGTACAATCTGCTCTGATGCCGCATA
GTTAAGCCAGTATCTGCTCCCTGCTTGTGTGTTGGAGGTCGCTGAGTAGTGCGCGAGCAAAATTTAAGCT
ACAACAAGGCAAGGCTTGACCGACAATTGCATGAAGAATCTGCTTAGGGTTAGGCGTTTTGCGCTGCTTC
GCGATGTACGGGCCAGATATACGCGTTGACATTGATTATTGACTAGTTATTAATAGTAATCAATTACGGG
GTCATTAGTTCATAGCCCATATATGGAGTTCCGCGTTACATAACTTACGGTAAATGGCCCGCCTGGCTGA
CCGCCCAACGACCCCCGCCCATTGACGTCAATAATGACGTATGTTCCCATAGTAACGCCAATAGGGACTT
TCCATTGACGTCAATGGGTGGAGTATTTACGGTAAACTGCCCACTTGGCAGTACATCAAGTGTATCATAT
GCCAAGTACGCCCCCTATTGACGTCAATGACGGTAAATGGCCCGCCTGGCATTATGCCCAGTACATGACC
TTATGGGACTTTCCTACTTGGCAGTACATCTACGTATTAGTCATCGCTATTACCATGGTGATGCGGTTTT
GGCAGTACATCAATGGGCGTGGATAGCGGTTTGACTCACGGGGATTTCCAAGTCTCCACCCCATTGACGT
CAATGGGAGTTTGTTTTGGCACCAAAATCAACGGGACTTTCCAAAATGTCGTAACAACTCCGCCCCATTG
ACGCAAATGGGCGGTAGGCGTGTACGGTGGGAGGTCTATATAAGCAGCGCGTTTTGCCTGTACTGGGTCT
CTCTGGTTAGACCAGATCTGAGCCTGGGAGCTCTCTGGCTAACTAGGGAACCCACTGCTTAAGCCTCAAT
AAAGCTTGCCTTGAGTGCTTCAAGTAGTGTGTGCCCGTCTGTTGTGTGACTCTGGTAACTAGAGATCCCT
CAGACCCTTTTAGTCAGTGTGGAAAATCTCTAGCAGTGGCGCCCGAACAGGGACTTGAAAGCGAAAGGGA
AACCAGAGGAGCTCTCTCGACGCAGGACTCGGCTTGCTGAAGCGCGCACGGCAAGAGGCGAGGGGCGGCG
ACTGGTGAGTACGCCAAAAATTTTGACTAGCGGAGGCTAGAAGGAGAGAGATGGGTGCGAGAGCGTCAGT
ATTAAGCGGGGGAGAATTAGATCGCGATGGGAAAAAATTCGGTTAAGGCCAGGGGGAAAGAAAAAATATA
AATTAAAACATATAGTATGGGCAAGCAGGGAGCTAGAACGATTCGCAGTTAATCCTGGCCTGTTAGAAAC
ATCAGAAGGCTGTAGACAAATACTGGGACAGCTACAACCATCCCTTCAGACAGGATCAGAAGAACTTAGA
TCATTATATAATACAGTAGCAACCCTCTATTGTGTGCATCAAAGGATAGAGATAAAAGACACCAAGGAAG
CTTTAGACAAGATAGAGGAAGAGCAAAACAAAAGTAAGACCACCGCACAGCAAGCGGCCGCTGATCTTCA
GACCTGGAGGAGGAGATATGAGGGACAATTGGAGAAGTGAATTATATAAATATAAAGTAGTAAAAATTGA
ACCATTAGGAGTAGCACCCACCAAGGCAAAGAGAAGAGTGGTGCAGAGAGAAAAAAGAGCAGTGGGAATA
GGAGCTTTGTTCCTTGGGTTCTTGGGAGCAGCAGGAAGCACTATGGGCGCAGCGTCAATGACGCTGACGG
TACAGGCCAGACAATTATTGTCTGGTATAGTGCAGCAGCAGAACAATTTGCTGAGGGCTATTGAGGCGCA
ACAGCATCTGTTGCAACTCACAGTCTGGGGCATCAAGCAGCTCCAGGCAAGAATCCTGGCTGTGGAAAGA
TACCTAAAGGATCAACAGCTCCTGGGGATTTGGGGTTGCTCTGGAAAACTCATTTGCACCACTGCTGTGC
CTTGGAATGCTAGTTGGAGTAATAAATCTCTGGAACAGATTTGGAATCACACGACCTGGATGGAGTGGGA
CAGAGAAATTAACAATTACACAAGCTTAATACACTCCTTAATTGAAGAATCGCAAAACCAGCAAGAAAAG
AATGAACAAGAATTATTGGAATTAGATAAATGGGCAAGTTTGTGGAATTGGTTTAACATAACAAATTGGC
TGTGGTATATAAAATTATTCATAATGATAGTAGGAGGCTTGGTAGGTTTAAGAATAGTTTTTGCTGTACT
TTCTATAGTGAATAGAGTTAGGCAGGGATATTCACCATTATCGTTTCAGACCCACCTCCCAACCCCGAGG
GGACCCGACAGGCCCGAAGGAATAGAAGAAGAAGGTGGAGAGAGAGACAGAGACAGATCCATTCGATTAG
TGAACGGATCGGCACTGCGTGCGCCAATTCTGCAGACAAATGGCAGTATTCATCCACAATTTTAAAAGAA
AAGGGGGGATTGGGGGGTACAGTGCAGGGGAAAGAATAGTAGACATAATAGCAACAGACATACAAACTAA
AGAATTACAAAAACAAATTACAAAAATTCAAAATTTTCGGGTTTATTACAGGGACAGCAGAGATCCAGTT
TGGTTAATTAATCGATAAGCTTTGCAAAGATGGATAAAGTTTTAAACAGAGAGGAATCTTTGCAGCTAAT
GGACCTTCTAGGTCTTGAAAGGAGTGGGAATTGGCTCCGGTGCCCGTCAGTGGGCAGAGCGCACATCGCC
CACAGTCCCCGAGAAGTTGGGGGGAGGGGTCGGCAATTGAACCGGTGCCTAGAGAAGGTGGCGCGGGGTA
AACTGGGAAAGTGATGTCGTGTACTGGCTCCGCCTTTTTCCCGAGGGTGGGGGAGAACCGTATATAAGTG
CAGTAGTCGCCGTGAACGTTCTTTTTCGCAACGGGTTTGCCGCCAGAACACAGGTAAGTGCCGTGTGTGG
TTCCCGCGGGCCTGGCCTCTTTACGGGTTATGGCCCTTGCGTGCCTTGAATTACTTCCACCTGGCTGCAG
TACGTGATTCTTGATCCCGAGCTTCGGGTTGGAAGTGGGTGGGAGAGTTCGAGGCCTTGCGCTTAAGGAG
CCCCTTCGCCTCGTGCTTGAGTTGAGGCCTGGCCTGGGCGCTGGGGCCGCCGCGTGCGAATCTGGTGGCA
CCTTCGCGCCTGTCTCGCTGCTTTCGATAAGTCTCTAGCCATTTAAAATTTTTGATGACCTGCTGCGACG
CTTTTTTTCTGGCAAGATAGTCTTGTAAATGCGGGCCAAGATCTGCACACTGGTATTTCGGTTTTTGGGG
CCGCGGGCGGCGACGGGGCCCGTGCGTCCCAGCGCACATGTTCGGCGAGGCGGGGCCTGCGAGCGCGGCC
ACCGAGAATCGGACGGGGGTAGTCTCAAGCTGGCCGGCCTGCTCTGGTGCCTGGCCTCGCGCCGCCGTGT
ATCGCCCCGCCCTGGGCGGCAAGGCTGGCCCGGTCGGCACCAGTTGCGTGAGCGGAAAGATGGCCGCTTC
CCGGCCCTGCTGCAGGGAGCTCAAAATGGAGGACGCGGCGCTCGGGAGAGCGGGCGGGTGAGTCACCCAC
ACAAAGGAAAAGGGCCTTTCCGTCCTCAGCCGTCGCTTCATGTGACTCCACGGAGTACCGGGCGCCGTCC
AGGCACCTCGATTAGTTCTCGAGCTTTTGGAGTACGTCGTCTTTAGGTTGGGGGGAGGGGTTTTATGCGA
TGGAGTTTCCCCACACTGAGTGGGTGGAGACTGAAGTTAGGCCAGCTTGGCACTTGATGTAATTCTCCTT
GGAATTTGCCCTTTTTGAGTTTGGATCTTGGTTCATTCTCAAGCCTCAGACAGTGGTTCAAAGTTTTTTT
CTTCCATTTCAGGTGTCGTGAGGAATTAGCTTGGTACTAATACGACTCACTATAGGGAGACCCAAGCTGG
CTAGGTAAGCTTGATATCGAATTCCTGCAGCCCGGGGGATCCCGCCACCATGCCCCTCAACGTTAGCTTC
ACCAACAGGAACTATGACCTCGACTACGACTCGGTGCAGCCGTATTTCTACTGCGACGAGGAGGAGAACT
TCTACCAGCAGCAGCAGCAGAGCGAGCTGCAGCCCCCGGCGCCCAGCGAGGATATCTGGAAGAAATTCGA
GCTGCTGCCCACCCCGCCCCTGTCCCCTAGCCGCCGCTCCGGGCTCTGCTCGCCCTCCTACGTTGCGGTC
ACACCCTTCTCCCTTCGGGGAGACAACGACGGCGGTGGCGGGAGCTTCTCCACGGCCGACCAGCTGGAGA
TGGTGACCGAGCTGCTGGGAGGAGACATGGTGAACCAGAGTTTCATCTGCGACCCGGACGACGAGACCTT
CATCAAAAACATCATCATCCAGGACTGTATGTGGAGCGGCTTCTCGGCCGCCGCCAAGCTCGTCTCAGAG
AAGCTGGCCTCCTACCAGGCTGCGCGCAAAGACAGCGGCAGCCCGAACCCCGCCCGCGGCCACAGCGTCT
GCTCCACCTCCAGCTTGTACCTGCAGGATCTGAGCGCCGCCGCCTCAGAGTGCATCGACCCCTCGGTGGT
CTTCCCCTACCCTCTCAACGACAGCAGCTCGCCCAAGTCCTGCGCCTCGCAAGACTCCAGCGCCTTCTCT
CCGTCCTCGGATTCTCTGCTCTCCTCGACGGAGTCCTCCCCGCAGGGCAGCCCCGAGCCCCTGGTGCTCC
ATGAGGAGACACCGCCCACCACCAGCAGCGACTCTGAGGAGGAACAAGAAGATGAGGAAGAAATCGATGT
TGTTTCTGTGGAAAAGAGGCAGGCTCCTGGCAAAAGGTCAGAGTCTGGATCACCTTCTGCTGGAGGCCAC
AGCAAACCTCCTCACAGCCCACTGGTCCTCAAGAGGTGCCACGTCTCCACACATCAGCACAACTACGCAG
CGCCTCCCTCCACTCGGAAGGACTATCCTGCTGCCAAGAGGGTCAAGTTGGACAGTGTCAGAGTCCTGAG
ACAGATCAGCAACAACCGAAAATGCACCAGCCCCAGGTCCTCGGACACCGAGGAGAATGTCGGATCCGGC
GCAACAAACTTCTCTCTGCTGAAACAAGCCGGAGATGTCGAAGAGAATCCTGGACCGATGAAAAAGCCTG
AACTCACCGCGACGTCTGTCGAGAAGTTTCTGATCGAAAAGTTCGACAGCGTCTCCGACCTGATGCAGCT
CTCGGAGGGCGAAGAATCTCGTGCTTTCAGCTTCGATGTAGGAGGGCGTGGATATGTCCTGCGGGTAAAT
AGCTGCGCCGATGGTTTCTACAAAGATCGTTATGTTTATCGGCACTTTGCATCGGCCGCGCTCCCGATTC
CGGAAGTGCTTGACATTGGGGAATTCAGCGAGAGCCTGACCTATTGCATCTCCCGCCGTGCACAGGGTGT
CACGTTGCAAGACCTGCCTGAAACCGAACTGCCCGCTGTTCTGCAGCCGGTCGCGGAGGCCATGGATGCG
ATCGCTGCGGCCGATCTTAGCCAGACGAGCGGGTTCGGCCCATTCGGACCGCAAGGAATCGGTCAATACA
CTACATGGCGTGATTTCATATGCGCGATTGCTGATCCCCATGTGTATCACTGGCAAACTGTGATGGACGA
CACCGTCAGTGCGTCCGTCGCGCAGGCTCTCGATGAGCTGATGCTTTGGGCCGAGGACTGCCCCGAAGTC
CGGCACCTCGTGCACGCGGATTTCGGCTCCAACAATGTCCTGACGGACAATGGCCGCATAACAGCGGTCA
TTGACTGGAGCGAGGCGATGTTCGGGGATTCCCAATACGAGGTCGCCAACATCTTCTTCTGGAGGCCGTG
GTTGGCTTGTATGGAGCAGCAGACGCGCTACTTCGAGCGGAGGCATCCGGAGCTTGCAGGATCGCCGCGG
CTCCGGGCGTATATGCTCCGCATTGGTCTTGACCAACTCTATCAGAGCTTGGTTGACGGCAATTTCGATG
ATGCAGCTTGGGCGCAGGGTCGATGCGACGCAATCGTCCGATCCGGAGCCGGGACTGTCGGGCGTACACA
AATCGCCCGCAGAAGCGCGGCCGTCTGGACCGATGGCTGTGTAGAAGTACTCGCCGATAGTGGAAACCGA
CGCCCCAGCACTCGTCCGAGGGCAAAGGAATAAGTTGGAACTATTTCCTGGCTGTTACGCGGTCGAGGAT
ATCTTCTAATTCTACTGACGGGCTTGTTAAACAGTGAACCGCCCGCCCCACGACCCGCAGCGCCCGACCG
AAAGGAGCGCACGACCCCATGCATCGAACAAAAGAAAAGGGGGGACTGGAAGGGCTAATTCACTCCCAAC
GAAGACAAGATATCATAACTTCGTATAGCATACATTATACGAAGTTATCGGCTAGCTGGTCCGGACTGTA
CTGGGTCTCTCTGGTTAGACCAGATCTGAGCCTGGGAGCTCTCTGGCTAACTAGGGAACCCACTGCTTAA
GCCTCAATAAAGCTTGCCTTGAGTGCTTCAAGTAGTGTGTGCCCGTCTGTTGTGTGACTCTGGTAACTAG
AGATCCCTCAGACCCTTTTAGTCAGTGTGGAAAATCTCTAGCAGGGCCCGTTTAAACCCGCTGATCAGCC
TCGACTGTGCCTTCTAGTTGCCAGCCATCTGTTGTTTGCCCCTCCCCCGTGCCTTCCTTGACCCTGGAAG
GTGCCACTCCCACTGTCCTTTCCTAATAAAATGAGGAAATTGCATCGCATTGTCTGAGTAGGTGTCATTC
TATTCTGGGGGGTGGGGTGGGGCAGGACAGCAAGGGGGAGGATTGGGAAGACAATAGCAGGCATGCTGGG
GATGCGGTGGGCTCTATGGCTTCTGAGGCGGAAAGAACCAGCTGGGGCTCTAGGGGGTATCCCC
[124 nt withheld, positions 6855-6978]
C
[91 nt withheld, positions 6980-7070]
A
[49 nt withheld, positions 7072-7120]
CCTTTGACGTTGGAGTCCACGTTCTTT
[37 nt withheld, positions 7148-7184]
ACCCTATCTCGGTCTATTCTTTTGATTTATAAGGGATTTTGCCGATTTCGGCCTATTGGTTAAAAAATGA
GCTGATTTAACAAAAATTTAACGCGAATTAATTCTGTGGAATGTGTGTCAGTTAGGGTGTGGAAAGTCCC
CAGGCTCCCCAGCAGGCAGAAGTATGCAAAGCATGCATCTCAATTAGTCAGCAACCAGGTGTGGAAAGTC
CCCAGGCTCCCCAGCAGGCAGAAGTATGCAAAGCATGCATCTCAATTAGTCAGCAACCATAGTCCCGCCC
CTAACTCCGCCCATCCCGCCCCTAACTCCGCCCAGTTCCGCCCATTCTCCGCCCCATGGCTGACTAATTT
TTTTTATTTATGCAGAGGCCGAGGCCGCCTCTGCCTCTGAGCTATTCCAGAAGTAGTGAGGAGGCTTTTT
TGGAGGCCTAGGCTTTTGCAAAAAGCTCCCGGGAGCTTGTATATCCATTTTCGGATCTGATCAGCACGTG
TTGACAATTAATCATCGGCATAGTATATCGGCATAGTATAATACGACAAGGTGAGGAACTAAACCATGGC
CAAGTTGACCAGTGCCGTTCCGGTGCTCACCGCGCGCGACGTCGCCGGAGCGGTCGAGTTCTGGACCGAC
CGGCTCGGGTTCTCCCGGGACTTCGTGGAGGACGACTTCGCCGGTGTGGTCCGGGACGACGTGACCCTGT
TCATCAGCGCGGTCCAGGACCAGGTGGTGCCGGACAACACCCTGGCCTGGGTGTGGGTGCGCGGCCTGGA
CGAGCTGTACGCCGAGTGGTCGGAGGTCGTGTCCACGAACTTCCGGGACGCCTCCGGGCCGGCCATGACC
GAGATCGGCGAGCAGCCGTGGGGGCGGGAGTTCGCCCTGCGCGACCCGGCCGGCAACTGCGTGCACTTCG
TGGCCGAGGAGCAGGACTGACACGTGCTACGAGATTTCGATTCCACCGCCGCCTTCTATGAAAGGTTGGG
CTTCGGAATCGTTTTCCGGGACGCCGGCTGGATGATCCTCCAGCGCGGGGATCTCATGCTGGAGTTCTTC
GCCCACCCCAACTTGTTTATTGCAGCTTATAATGGTTACAAATAAAGCAATAGCATCACAAATTTCACAA
ATAAAGCATTTTTTTCACTGCATTCTAGTTGTGGTTTGTCCAAACTCATCAATGTATCTTATCATGTCTG
TATACCGTCGACCTCTAGCTAGAGCTTGGCGTAATCATGGTCATAGCTGTTTCCTGTGTGAAATTGTTAT
CCGCTCACAATTCCACACAACATACGAGCCGGAAGCATAAAGTGTAAAGCCTGGGGTGCCTAATGAGTGA
GCTAACTCACATTAATTGCGTTGCGCTCACTGCCCGCTTTCCAGTCGGGAAACCTGTCGTGCCAGCTGCA
TTAATGAATCGGCCAACGCGCGGGGAGAGGCGGTTTGCGTATTGGGCGCTCTTCCGCTTCCTCGCTCACT
GACTCGCTGCGCTCGGTCGTTCGGCTGCGGCGAGCGGTATCAGCTCACTCAAAGGCGGTAATACGGTTAT
CCACAGAATCAGGGGATAACGCAGGAAAGAACATGTGAGCAAAAGGCCAGCAAAAGGCCAGGAACCGTAA
AAAGGCCGCGTTGCTGGCGTTTTTCCATAGGCTCCGCCCCCCTGACGAGCATCACAAAAATCGACGCTCA
AGTCAGAGGTGGCGAAACCCGACAGGACTATAAAGATACCAGGCGTTTCCCCCTGGAAGCTCCCTCGTGC
GCTCTCCTGTTCCGACCCTGCCGCTTACCGGATACCTGTCCGCCTTTCTCCCTTCGGGAAGCGTGGCGCT
TTCTCATAGCTCACGCTGTAGGTATCTCAGTTCGGTGTAGGTCGTTCGCTCCAAGCTGGGCTGTGTGCAC
GAACCCCCCGTTCAGCCCGACCGCTGCGCCTTATCCGGTAACTATCGTCTTGAGTCCAACCCGGTAAGAC
ACGACTTATCGCCACTGGCAGCAGCCACTGGTAACAGGATTAGCAGAGCGAGGTATGTAGGCGGTGCTAC
AGAGTTCTTGAAGTGGTGGCCTAACTACGGCTACACTAGAAGAACAGTATTTGGTATCTGCGCTCTGCTG
AAGCCAGTTACCTTCGGAAAAAGAGTTGGTAGCTCTTGATCCGGCAAACAAACCACCGCTGGTAGCGGTG
GTTTTTTTGTTTGCAAGCAGCAGATTACGCGCAGAAAAAAAGGATCTCAAGAAGATCCTTTGATCTTTTC
TACGGGGTCTGACGCTCAGTGGAACGAAAACTCACGTTAAGGGATTTTGGTCATGAGATTATCAAAAAGG
ATCTTCACCTAGATCCTTTTAAATTAAAAATGAAGTTTTAAATCAATCTAAAGTATATATGAGTAAACTT
GGTCTGACAGTTACCAATGCTTAATCAGTGAGGCACCTATCTCAGCGATCTGTCTATTTCGTTCATCCAT
AGTTGCCTGACTCCCCGTCGTGTAGATAACTACGATACGGGAGGGCTTACCATCTGGCCCCAGTGCTGCA
ATGATACCGCGAGACCCACGCTCACCGGCTCCAGATTTATCAGCAATAAACCAGCCAGCCGGAAGGGCCG
AGCGCAGAAGTGGTCCTGCAACTTTATCCGCCTCCATCCAGTCTATTAATTGTTGCCGGGAAGCTAGAGT
AAGTAGTTCGCCAGTTAATAGTTTGCGCAACGTTGTTGCCATTGCTACAGGCATCGTGGTGTCACGCTCG
TCGTTTGGTATGGCTTCATTCAGCTCCGGTTCCCAACGATCAAGGCGAGTTACATGATCCCCCATGTTGT
GCAAAAAAGCGGTTAGCTCCTTCGGTCCTCCGATCGTTGTCAGAAGTAAGTTGGCCGCAGTGTTATCACT
CATGGTTATGGCAGCACTGCATAATTCTCTTACTGTCATGCCATCCGTAAGATGCTTTTCTGTGACTGGT
GAGTACTCAACCAAGTCATTCTGAGAATAGTGTATGCGGCGACCGAGTTGCTCTTGCCCGGCGTCAATAC
GGGATAATACCGCGCCACATAGCAGAACTTTAAAAGTGCTCATCATTGGAAAACGTTCTTCGGGGCGAAA
ACTCTCAAGGATCTTACCGCTGTTGAGATCCAGTTCGATGTAACCCACTCGTGCACCCAACTGATCTTCA
GCATCTTTTACTTTCACCAGCGTTTCTGGGTGAGCAAAAACAGGAAGGCAAAATGCCGCAAAAAAGGGAA
TAAGGGCGACACGGAAATGTTGAATACTCATACTCTTCCTTTTTCAATATTATTGAAGCATTTATCAGGG
TTATTGTCTCATGAGCGGATACATATTTGAATGTATTTAGAAAAATAAACAAATAGGGGTTCCGCGCACA
TTTCCCCGAAAAGTGCCACCTGAC
Features (pLannotate 1.2.2; 33 found; start..end, strand, type, name):
     31..83      -  misc_feature   bom (fragment): basis of mobility region from pBR322
    238..617     +  enhancer       CMV enhancer: human cytomegalovirus immediate early enhancer
    618..817     +  promoter       CMV promoter: human cytomegalovirus (CMV) immediate early promoter
    835..1015    +  LTR            5' LTR (truncated): truncated 5' long terminal repeat (LTR) from HIV-1
   1062..1187    +  misc_feature   HIV-1 Ψ: packaging signal of human immunodeficiency virus type 1
   1171..1534    +  CDS            HIV-1 gag (fragment): gag protein from human immunodeficiency virus 1; gag
   1680..1913    +  misc_feature   RRE: The Rev response element (RRE) of HIV-1 allows for Rev-dependent mRNA export from the nucleus to the cytoplasm.
   2290..2390    +  CDS            Rev (fragment): human immunodeficiency virus 1 (HIV-1) Rev protein; rev; enhances nuclear export of unspliced and incompletely spliced viral mRNAs
   2440..2557    +  misc_feature   cPPT/CTS: central polypurine tract and central termination sequence of HIV-1
   2620..2686    +  CDS            small t antigen (fragment): SV40 (simian virus 40) small t antigen
   2693..3871    +  promoter       EF-1α promoter: strong constitutive promoter for human elongation factor EF-1α
   3888..3906    +  promoter       T7 promoter: promoter for bacteriophage T7 RNA polymerase
   3926..3962    -  misc_feature   MCS (fragment): pBluescript multiple cloning site
   3970..5031    +  CDS            c-Myc (fragment): human c-Myc proto-oncogene
   5098..6120    +  CDS            hph: KHYB_ECOLX - Experimental evidence at protein level: Swiss-Prot protein existence level 1. The aminoglycoside phosphotransferases achieve inactivation of their antibiotic substrates by phosphorylation. Only phosphorylates hygromycin and closely related compounds such as demethyl analogs and destomycin. From Escherichia coli.
   6204..6317    +  CDS            nef (fragment): NEF_HV1LA - Experimental evidence at protein level: Swiss-Prot protein existence level 1. Extracellular Nef protein targets CD4(+) T-lymphocytes for apoptosis by interacting with CXCR4 surface receptors. From Human immunodeficiency virus type 1 group M subtype B (isolate Lai) (HIV-1).
   6315..6348    +  protein_bind   loxP: Cre-mediated recombination occurs in the 8-bp core sequence (GCATACAT). Cre recombinase
   6373..6553    +  LTR            5' LTR (truncated): truncated 5' long terminal repeat (LTR) from HIV-1
   6585..6809    +  polyA_signal   bGH poly(A) signal: bovine growth hormone polyadenylation signal
   6813..6834    +  promoter       SV40 promoter (fragment): SV40 enhancer and early promoter
   6855..7283    +  rep_origin     f1 ori (sequence partly withheld): f1 bacteriophage origin of replication; arrow indicates direction of (+) strand synthesis
   7297..7626    +  promoter       SV40 promoter: SV40 enhancer and early promoter
   7674..7721    +  promoter       EM7 promoter: synthetic bacterial promoter&nbsp
   7740..8114    +  CDS            BleoR: antibiotic-binding protein; Sh ble from Streptoalloteichus hindustanus; confers resistance to bleomycin, phleomycin, and Zeocin™
   8124..8249    +  CDS            ble (fragment): BLE_KLEPN - Experimental evidence at protein level: Swiss-Prot protein existence level 1. Binding protein with a strong affinity to the bleomycin family of antibiotics. Binds to CL990; an antimitotic-antibiotic compound. From Klebsiella pneumoniae.
   8244..8365    +  polyA_signal   SV40 poly(A) signal: SV40 polyadenylation signal
   8438..8454    -  protein_bind   lac operator: The lac repressor binds to the lac operator to inhibit transcription in E. coli. This inhibition can be relieved by adding lactose or isopropyl-β-D-thiogalactopyranoside (IPTG). lac repressor encoded by lacI
   8462..8492    -  promoter       lac promoter: promoter for the E. coli lac operon
   8507..8528    -  protein_bind   CAP binding site: CAP binding activates transcription in the presence of cAMP. E. coli catabolite activator protein
   8541..8633    -  CDS            lacI (fragment): lac repressor; lacI; The lac repressor binds to the lac operator to inhibit transcription in E. coli. This inhibition can be relieved by adding lactose or isopropyl-β-D-thiogalactopyranoside (IPTG).
   8816..9404    -  rep_origin     ori: high-copy-number ColE1/pMB1/pBR322/pUC origin of replication
   9575..10435   -  CDS            AmpR: β-lactamase; bla; confers resistance to ampicillin, carbenicillin, and related antibiotics
  10436..10540   -  promoter       AmpR promoter: bla
