[The description below was written by a language model from this plasmid's Addgene catalogue record and pLannotate feature annotations shown in this document.]
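Description:
EF1a_MYC deltaCTD_P2A_Hygro_Barcode is a lentiviral transfer plasmid for constitutive expression of a truncated human MYC in mammalian cells. The backbone is not named in the record. The feature table shows a third-generation-style HIV-1 layout: a CMV enhancer/promoter drives a truncated 5' LTR, followed by the Ψ packaging signal with a gag fragment, the Rev response element and the cPPT/CTS. A second truncated LTR lies downstream, preceded by a loxP site and followed by a bGH polyadenylation signal. In bacteria the plasmid replicates from a high-copy ColE1/pUC origin and is selected with ampicillin. An f1 origin is also present, along with an SV40/EM7-driven BleoR (Zeocin) cassette outside the viral region.

The payload is driven by the EF-1α promoter. It consists of a 1,062 bp human c-Myc coding fragment lacking the carboxy-terminal domain, followed by the hygromycin phosphotransferase gene (hph). According to the construct name, the two are linked by a P2A self-cleaving peptide, which would give separate proteins from one transcript so that hygromycin resistance reports on transgene expression. The P2A itself is not annotated, but a short gap between the two coding sequences is consistent with it. The name and stated purpose also indicate a barcode that identifies the expressed transcript in single-cell RNA-seq. It is not annotated in the feature table, so its position cannot be stated from the record. The construct comes from a study using pooled overexpression screens with paired fitness and single-cell transcriptomic readouts to map cellular reprogramming, where it provides a domain-deletion variant of MYC.
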