Addgene plasmid #120511: EF1a_MYC deltaCTD_P2A_Hygro_Barcode
Purpose: Barcoded lentiviral vector to express MYC deltaCTD in mammalian cells under control of EF1a promoter. Barcoded for transcript detection in single cell RNA-seq.
Depositing lab: Prashant Mali. Depositing organization: University of California, San Diego (UCSD). Publication: Mapping Cellular Reprogramming via Pooled Overexpression Screens with Paired Fitness and Single-Cell RNA-Sequencing Readout. Parekh U, Wu Y, Zhao D, Worlikar A, Shah N, Zhang K, Mali P. Cell Syst. 2018 Nov 12. pii: S2405-4712(18)30433-2. doi: 10.1016/j.cels.2018.10.008. PubMed 30448000.
Backbone
  Vector backbone: Unknown
  Backbone size w/o insert (bp): 9514
  Vector type: Lentiviral
  Selectable markers: Hygromycin
Growth in bacteria
  Bacterial resistance: Ampicillin, 100 μg/mL
  Growth temperature: 37°C
  Growth strain: Stbl3
  Copy number: High Copy
Gene/Insert
  Gene/Insert name: MYC deltaCTD
  Species: H. sapiens (human)
  Insert size (bp): 1062
  Mutation: Deletion of carboxy-terminal domain
  Entrez Gene: MYC (a.k.a. MRTL, MYCC, bHLHe39, c-Myc)
  Promoter: EF1a
  Cloning method: Gibson Cloning
  Sequencing primers: 5′ 5'-ttctcaagcctcagacagtgg-3'
Terms and licenses: Academic/Nonprofit Terms; Industry Terms: Not Available to Industry
Depositor comments: 5' cloning site: BamHI (not destroyed), 3' cloning site: BamHI (not destroyed).
How to cite: EF1a_MYC deltaCTD_P2A_Hygro_Barcode was a gift from Prashant Mali (Addgene plasmid # 120511 ; http://n2t.net/addgene:120511 ; RRID:Addgene_120511)
