>Addgene plasmid #120511 | EF1a_MYC deltaCTD_P2A_Hygro_Barcode | depositor partial sequence | sequence record 228901 | MYC deltaCTD gene
ATGCCCCTCAACGTTAGCTTCACCAACAGGAACTATGACCTCGACTACGACTCGGTGCAGCCGTATTTCT
ACTGCGACGAGGAGGAGAACTTCTACCAGCAGCAGCAGCAGAGCGAGCTGCAGCCCCCGGCGCCCAGCGA
GGATATCTGGAAGAAATTCGAGCTGCTGCCCACCCCGCCCCTGTCCCCTAGCCGCCGCTCCGGGCTCTGC
TCGCCCTCCTACGTTGCGGTCACACCCTTCTCCCTTCGGGGAGACAACGACGGCGGTGGCGGGAGCTTCT
CCACGGCCGACCAGCTGGAGATGGTGACCGAGCTGCTGGGAGGAGACATGGTGAACCAGAGTTTCATCTG
CGACCCGGACGACGAGACCTTCATCAAAAACATCATCATCCAGGACTGTATGTGGAGCGGCTTCTCGGCC
GCCGCCAAGCTCGTCTCAGAGAAGCTGGCCTCCTACCAGGCTGCGCGCAAAGACAGCGGCAGCCCGAACC
CCGCCCGCGGCCACAGCGTCTGCTCCACCTCCAGCTTGTACCTGCAGGATCTGAGCGCCGCCGCCTCAGA
GTGCATCGACCCCTCGGTGGTCTTCCCCTACCCTCTCAACGACAGCAGCTCGCCCAAGTCCTGCGCCTCG
CAAGACTCCAGCGCCTTCTCTCCGTCCTCGGATTCTCTGCTCTCCTCGACGGAGTCCTCCCCGCAGGGCA
GCCCCGAGCCCCTGGTGCTCCATGAGGAGACACCGCCCACCACCAGCAGCGACTCTGAGGAGGAACAAGA
AGATGAGGAAGAAATCGATGTTGTTTCTGTGGAAAAGAGGCAGGCTCCTGGCAAAAGGTCAGAGTCTGGA
TCACCTTCTGCTGGAGGCCACAGCAAACCTCCTCACAGCCCACTGGTCCTCAAGAGGTGCCACGTCTCCA
CACATCAGCACAACTACGCAGCGCCTCCCTCCACTCGGAAGGACTATCCTGCTGCCAAGAGGGTCAAGTT
GGACAGTGTCAGAGTCCTGAGACAGATCAGCAACAACCGAAAATGCACCAGCCCCAGGTCCTCGGACACC
GAGGAGAATGTC
