>Addgene plasmid #120511 | EF1a_MYC deltaCTD_P2A_Hygro_Barcode | depositor partial sequence | sequence record 228902 | MYC deltaCTD barcode
GTCGAGGATATCTTCTAATT
